Addgene plasmid #129610: mCherry-Asef2
Purpose: RhoGEF
Depositing lab: Dorus Gadella. Publication: Identification of guanine nucleotide exchange factors that increase Cdc42 activity in primary human endothelial cells. Reinhard NR, Van Der Niet S, Chertkova A, Postma M, Hordijk PL, Gadella TWJ Jr, Goedhart J. Small GTPases. 2019 Aug 30:1-15. doi: 10.1080/21541248.2019.1658509. PubMed 31469028.
Backbone
  Vector backbone: pEGFP-C1
  Backbone manufacturer: Clontech
  Vector type: Mammalian Expression
Growth in bacteria
  Bacterial resistance: Kanamycin, 50 μg/mL
  Growth temperature: 37°C
  Growth strain: DH5alpha
  Copy number: High Copy
Gene/Insert
  Gene/Insert name: Asef2
  Species: Synthetic
  Promoter: CMV
  Cloning method: Restriction Enzyme; 5′ cloning site Unknown (unknown if destroyed); 3′ cloning site Unknown (unknown if destroyed)
Terms and licenses: Academic/Nonprofit Terms; Industry Terms: Not Available to Industry
How to cite: mCherry-Asef2 was a gift from Dorus Gadella (Addgene plasmid # 129610 ; http://n2t.net/addgene:129610 ; RRID:Addgene_129610)
