[The description below was written by a language model from this plasmid's Addgene catalogue record and pLannotate feature annotations shown in this document.]
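Description:
mCherry-Asef2 is a mammalian expression plasmid built on the Clontech pEGFP-C1 backbone, in which the original green fluorescent protein has been replaced by the monomeric red fluorescent protein mCherry. The human cytomegalovirus immediate early enhancer and promoter drive a single open reading frame: mCherry at the N-terminus, a short remnant of the multiple cloning site acting as a linker, and then Asef2. The feature table identifies this coding region as matching human SPATA13, although the catalogue lists the insert species as synthetic. The transcript is terminated by the SV40 polyadenylation signal. The restriction sites used for cloning are not recorded.

The sequenced plasmid is 6,642 nt. It is maintained at high copy in E. coli through a ColE1/pUC-type origin and selected with kanamycin. The Tn5 aminoglycoside phosphotransferase (NeoR/KanR) cassette follows the usual dual arrangement for this vector family. A bacterial bla promoter drives kanamycin resistance in bacteria, while the SV40 enhancer and early promoter with the HSV TK polyadenylation signal allow G418 selection in mammalian cells. An f1 origin is also present. The small annotated fragments of large T antigen, ble and bGH poly(A) are most likely incidental matches within standard backbone sequence rather than functional elements.

Asef2 is a Rho-family guanine nucleotide exchange factor, annotated as acting on RHOA, RAC1 and CDC42 and raising RAC1 and CDC42 activity. The stated purpose is simply "RhoGEF", and the associated study screened exchange factors for their ability to increase Cdc42 activity in primary human endothelial cells. The mCherry tag allows expressing cells to be identified and the localization of the GEF to be followed by fluorescence microscopy.
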