Features (pLannotate 1.2.2; 15 found; start..end, strand, type, name):
     61..364     +  enhancer       CMV enhancer: human cytomegalovirus immediate early enhancer
    365..568     +  promoter       CMV promoter: human cytomegalovirus (CMV) immediate early promoter
    613..1320    +  CDS            mCherry: mCherry is a basic (constitutively fluorescent) red fluorescent protein published in 2004, derived from Discosoma sp.. It is reported to be a very rapidly-maturing monomer with low acid sensitivity.
   1321..1339    +  misc_feature   MCS (fragment): multiple cloning site
   1342..3297    +  CDS            SPATA13: SPT13_HUMAN - Experimental evidence at protein level: Swiss-Prot protein existence level 1. Acts as guanine nucleotide exchange factor (GEF) for RHOA, RAC1 and CDC42 GTPases. Regulates cell migration and adhesion assembly and disassembly through a RAC1, PI3K, RHOA and AKT1-dependent mechanism. Increases both RAC1 and CDC42 activity, but decreases the amount of active RHOA. Required for MMP9 up-regulation via the JNK signaling pathway in colorectal tumor cells. Involved in tumor angiogenesis and may play a role in intestinal adenoma formation and tumor progression. From Homo sapiens (Human).
   3323..3407    +  CDS            large T antigen (fragment): large T antigen from SV40 (simian virus 40)
   3430..3551    +  polyA_signal   SV40 poly(A) signal: SV40 polyadenylation signal
   3585..4013    -  rep_origin     f1 ori (sequence partly withheld): f1 bacteriophage origin of replication; arrow indicates direction of (+) strand synthesis
   4040..4144    +  promoter       AmpR promoter: bla
   4146..4503    +  promoter       SV40 promoter: SV40 enhancer and early promoter
   4538..5332    +  CDS            NeoR/KanR: aminoglycoside phosphotransferase from Tn5; aph(3')-II (or nptII); confers resistance to neomycin, kanamycin, and G418 (Geneticin®)
   5353..5505    +  CDS            ble (fragment): BLE_KLEPN - Experimental evidence at protein level: Swiss-Prot protein existence level 1. Binding protein with a strong affinity to the bleomycin family of antibiotics. Binds to CL990; an antimitotic-antibiotic compound. From Klebsiella pneumoniae.
   5564..5611    +  polyA_signal   HSV TK poly(A) signal: herpes simplex virus thymidine kinase polyadenylation signal (Cole and Stacy, 1985)
   5702..5718    -  polyA_signal   bGH poly(A) signal (fragment): bovine growth hormone polyadenylation signal
   5940..6528    +  rep_origin     ori: high-copy-number ColE1/pMB1/pBR322/pUC origin of replication
>Addgene plasmid #129610 | mCherry-Asef2 | addgene full sequence | sequence record 261611 | Addgene NGS Result
TAGTTATTAATAGTAATCAATTACGGGGTCATTAGTTCATAGCCCATATATGGAGTTCCGCGTTACATAA
CTTACGGTAAATGGCCCGCCTGGCTGACCGCCCAACGACCCCCGCCCATTGACGTCAATAATGACGTATG
TTCCCATAGTAACGCCAATAGGGACTTTCCATTGACGTCAATGGGTGGAGTATTTACGGTAAACTGCCCA
CTTGGCAGTACATCAAGTGTATCATATGCCAAGTACGCCCCCTATTGACGTCAATGACGGTAAATGGCCC
GCCTGGCATTATGCCCAGTACATGACCTTATGGGACTTTCCTACTTGGCAGTACATCTACGTATTAGTCA
TCGCTATTACCATGGTGATGCGGTTTTGGCAGTACATCAATGGGCGTGGATAGCGGTTTGACTCACGGGG
ATTTCCAAGTCTCCACCCCATTGACGTCAATGGGAGTTTGTTTTGGCACCAAAATCAACGGGACTTTCCA
AAATGTCGTAACAACTCCGCCCCATTGACGCAAATGGGCGGTAGGCGTGTACGGTGGGAGGTCTATATAA
GCAGAGCTGGTTTAGTGAACCGTCAGATCCGCTAGCGCTACCGGTCGCCACCATGGTGAGCAAGGGCGAG
GAGGATAACATGGCCATCATCAAGGAGTTCATGCGCTTCAAGGTGCACATGGAGGGCTCCGTGAACGGCC
ACGAGTTCGAGATCGAGGGCGAGGGCGAGGGCCGCCCCTACGAGGGCACCCAGACCGCCAAGCTGAAGGT
GACCAAGGGTGGCCCCCTGCCCTTCGCCTGGGACATCCTGTCCCCTCAGTTCATGTACGGCTCCAAGGCC
TACGTGAAGCACCCCGCCGACATCCCCGACTACTTGAAGCTGTCCTTCCCCGAGGGCTTCAAGTGGGAGC
GCGTGATGAACTTCGAGGACGGCGGCGTGGTGACCGTGACCCAGGACTCCTCCCTGCAGGACGGCGAGTT
CATCTACAAGGTGAAGCTGCGCGGCACCAACTTCCCCTCCGACGGCCCCGTAATGCAGAAGAAGACCATG
GGCTGGGAGGCCTCCTCCGAGCGGATGTACCCCGAGGACGGCGCCCTGAAGGGCGAGATCAAGCAGAGGC
TGAAGCTGAAGGACGGCGGCCACTACGACGCTGAGGTCAAGACCACCTACAAGGCCAAGAAGCCCGTGCA
GCTGCCCGGCGCCTACAACGTCAACATCAAGTTGGACATCACCTCCCACAACGAGGACTACACCATCGTG
GAACAGTACGAACGCGCCGAGGGCCGCCACTCCACCGGCGGCATGGACGAGCTGTACAAGTCCGGACTCA
GATCTCGAGTTATGACTTCTGCCAGCCCTGAAGACCAGAATGCTCCAGTGGGCTGCCCCAAAGGAGCCCG
GAGAAGGCGCCCCATTTCCGTGATAGGTGGGGTCAGCTTGTATGGGACCAACCAGACGGAGGAACTGGAC
AATCTTCTGACCCAACCGGCTTCCAGGCCGCCCATGCCTGCTCACCAGGTGCCACCCTACAAGGCTGTGT
CGGCCCGGTTCCGGCCCTTCACATTCTCCCAGAGCACCCCCATTGGGTTGGACCGTGTGGGACGCCGGCG
GCAGATGAGAGCATCCAACGTTTCTTCAGATGGAGGTACTGAGCCCTCTGCCTTAGTGGATGACAACGGT
AGTGAGGAGGACTTCAGCTATGAAGACCTCTGCCAGGCCAGCCCTCGGTACCTGCAGCCCGGCGGGGAGC
AGCTGGCCATCAATGAGCTGATCAGTGATGGCAACGTGGTCTGCGCAGAAGCCCTGTGGGACCATGTGAC
CATGGATGACCAGGAACTGGGCTTCAAAGCCGGGGATGTCATCCAGGTTCTGGAAGCCTCCAACAAGGAC
TGGTGGTGGGGCCGCAGTGAAGATAAGGAAGCCTGGTTCCCCGCGAGCTTCGTCAGATTGCGAGTGAATC
AGGAAGAGCTGTCGGAAAACTCCAGCAGCACCCCCAGTGAGGAGCAGGACGAGGAGGCCAGCCAGAGCCG
CCACAGACACTGTGAGAACAAGCAGCAGATGCGGACCAACGTCATCCGGGAGATCATGGACACCGAGCGG
GTGTACATCAAACACCTCAGGGACATCTGTGAGGGCTATATCCGACAGTGCCGCAAGCACACAGGAATGT
TCACCGTTGCGCAGCTAGCCACTATTTTTGGAAACATTGAAGATATTTACAAATTCCAAAGAAAGTTTCT
GAAAGACCTTGAGAAACAGTACAACAAAGAGGAGCCTCACTTAAGTGAAATAGGATCTTGCTTTCTTCAA
AATCAAGAGGGCTTTGCCATCTATTCCGAGTACTGCAACAACCACCCGGGCGCCTGCCTGGAGCTCGCCA
ACCTCATGAAGCAGGGCAAGTACAGACATTTCTTTGAAGCCTGCCGCCTGCTGCAGCAGATGATTGACAT
CGCCATCGACGGGTTCCTGCTCACACCAGTGCAGAAGATCTGCAAATACCCGCTGCAGCTGGCCGAGCTG
CTCAAGTATACCACACAGGAACACGGTGATTACAGCAACATAAAGGCAGCATATGAGGCCATGAAGAATG
TGGCCTGTCTGATCAACGAGCGCAAGCGCAAGCTGGAGAGCATCGACAAGATAGCTCGCTGGCAGGTGTC
TATCGTGGGCTGGGAGGGACTGGATATCTTAGACCGAAGCTCAGAATTGATTCATTCTGGGGAGCTGACC
AAAATCACTAAGCAAGGCAAAAGCCAGCAGCGGACGTTCTTCCTGTTTGACCACCAGCTGGTGTCCTGCA
AGAAGGACCTGCTGCGCAGGGACATGCTGTACTACAAGGGCCGGCTGGACATGGATGAGATGGAGCTTGT
GGACCTGGGGGATGGGCGCGACAAGGACTGCAACCTCAGCGTGAAAAATGCCTTCAAGCTCGTCAGTAGG
ACCACAGACGAGGTTTATTTGTTTTGTGCCAAAAAACAAGAAGACAAGGCGAGGTGGCTGCAGGCCTGTG
CAGATGAAAGGAGGCGGGTGCAAGAGGACAAGGAGATGGGAATGGAAATTTCAGAAAACCAGAAGAAACT
TGCCATGTTAAATGCTCAAAAGGCAGGACATGGAAAGTCAAAAGGCTACAACAGGTGCCCCGTGGCCCCA
CCGCACCAGGGCCTGCACCCCATCCACCAGCGCCACATCACTATGCCCACAAGCGTCCCCCAGCAGCAGG
TCTTTGGCCTGGCGGAACCCAAGAGGAAGTCCTCGCTCTTCTGGCACACCTTCAACAGGCTCACCCCCTT
CCGGAAATGAGGATCCACCGGATCTAGATAACTGATCATAATCAGCCATACCACATTTGTAGAGGTTTTA
CTTGCTTTAAAAAACCTCCCACACCTCCCCCTGAACCTGAAACATAAAATGAATGCAATTGTTGTTGTTA
ACTTGTTTATTGCAGCTTATAATGGTTACAAATAAAGCAATAGCATCACAAATTTCACAAATAAAGCATT
TTTTTCACTGCATTCTAGTTGTGGTTTGTCCAAACTCATCAATGTATCTTAAGGCGTAAATTGTAAGCGT
TAATATTTTGTTAAAATTCGCGTTAAATTTTTGTTAAATCAGCTCATTTTTTAACCAATAGGCCGAAATC
GGCAAAATCCCTTATAAATCAAAAGAATAGACCGAGATAGGGT
[37 nt withheld, positions 3684-3720]
AAAGAACGTGGACTCCAACGTCAAAGG
[49 nt withheld, positions 3748-3796]
T
[91 nt withheld, positions 3798-3888]
G
[124 nt withheld, positions 3890-4013]
CAGGTGGCACTTTTCGGGGAAATGTGCGCGGAACCCCTATTTGTTTATTTTTCTAAATACATTCAAATAT
GTATCCGCTCATGAGACAATAACCCTGATAAATGCTTCAATAATATTGAAAAAGGAAGAGTCCTGAGGCG
GAAAGAACCAGCTGTGGAATGTGTGTCAGTTAGGGTGTGGAAAGTCCCCAGGCTCCCCAGCAGGCAGAAG
TATGCAAAGCATGCATCTCAATTAGTCAGCAACCAGGTGTGGAAAGTCCCCAGGCTCCCCAGCAGGCAGA
AGTATGCAAAGCATGCATCTCAATTAGTCAGCAACCATAGTCCCGCCCCTAACTCCGCCCATCCCGCCCC
TAACTCCGCCCAGTTCCGCCCATTCTCCGCCCCATGGCTGACTAATTTTTTTTATTTATGCAGAGGCCGA
GGCCGCCTCGGCCTCTGAGCTATTCCAGAAGTAGTGAGGAGGCTTTTTTGGAGGCCTAGGCTTTTGCAAA
GATCGATCAAGAGACAGGATGAGGATCGTTTCGCATGATTGAACAAGATGGATTGCACGCAGGTTCTCCG
GCCGCTTGGGTGGAGAGGCTATTCGGCTATGACTGGGCACAACAGACAATCGGCTGCTCTGATGCCGCCG
TGTTCCGGCTGTCAGCGCAGGGGCGCCCGGTTCTTTTTGTCAAGACCGACCTGTCCGGTGCCCTGAATGA
ACTGCAAGACGAGGCAGCGCGGCTATCGTGGCTGGCCACGACGGGCGTTCCTTGCGCAGCTGTGCTCGAC
GTTGTCACTGAAGCGGGAAGGGACTGGCTGCTATTGGGCGAAGTGCCGGGGCAGGATCTCCTGTCATCTC
ACCTTGCTCCTGCCGAGAAAGTATCCATCATGGCTGATGCAATGCGGCGGCTGCATACGCTTGATCCGGC
TACCTGCCCATTCGACCACCAAGCGAAACATCGCATCGAGCGAGCACGTACTCGGATGGAAGCCGGTCTT
GTCGATCAGGATGATCTGGACGAAGAGCATCAGGGGCTCGCGCCAGCCGAACTGTTCGCCAGGCTCAAGG
CGAGCATGCCCGACGGCGAGGATCTCGTCGTGACCCATGGCGATGCCTGCTTGCCGAATATCATGGTGGA
AAATGGCCGCTTTTCTGGATTCATCGACTGTGGCCGGCTGGGTGTGGCGGACCGCTATCAGGACATAGCG
TTGGCTACCCGTGATATTGCTGAAGAGCTTGGCGGCGAATGGGCTGACCGCTTCCTCGTGCTTTACGGTA
TCGCCGCTCCCGATTCGCAGCGCATCGCCTTCTATCGCCTTCTTGACGAGTTCTTCTGAGCGGGACTCTG
GGGTTCGAAATGACCGACCAAGCGACGCCCAACCTGCCATCACGAGATTTCGATTCCACCGCCGCCTTCT
ATGAAAGGTTGGGCTTCGGAATCGTTTTCCGGGACGCCGGCTGGATGATCCTCCAGCGCGGGGATCTCAT
GCTGGAGTTCTTCGCCCACCCTAGGGGGAGGCTAACTGAAACACGGAAGGAGACAATACCGGAAGGAACC
CGCGCTATGACGGCAATAAAAAGACAGAATAAAACGCACGGTGTTGGGTCGTTTGTTCATAAACGCGGGG
TTCGGTCCCAGGGCTGGCACTCTGTCGATACCCCACCGAGACCCCATTGGGGCCAATACGCCCGCGTTTC
TTCCTTTTCCCCACCCCACCCCCCAAGTTCGGGTGAAGGCCCAGGGCTCGCAGCCAACGTCGGGGCGGCA
GGCCCTGCCATAGCCTCAGGTTACTCATATATACTTTAGATTGATTTAAAACTTCATTTTTAATTTAAAA
GGATCTAGGTGAAGATCCTTTTTGATAATCTCATGACCAAAATCCCTTAACGTGAGTTTTCGTTCCACTG
AGCGTCAGACCCCGTAGAAAAGATCAAAGGATCTTCTTGAGATCCTTTTTTTCTGCGCGTAATCTGCTGC
TTGCAAACAAAAAAACCACCGCTACCAGCGGTGGTTTGTTTGCCGGATCAAGAGCTACCAACTCTTTTTC
CGAAGGTAACTGGCTTCAGCAGAGCGCAGATACCAAATACTGTTCTTCTAGTGTAGCCGTAGTTAGGCCA
CCACTTCAAGAACTCTGTAGCACCGCCTACATACCTCGCTCTGCTAATCCTGTTACCAGTGGCTGCTGCC
AGTGGCGATAAGTCGTGTCTTACCGGGTTGGACTCAAGACGATAGTTACCGGATAAGGCGCAGCGGTCGG
GCTGAACGGGGGGTTCGTGCACACAGCCCAGCTTGGAGCGAACGACCTACACCGAACTGAGATACCTACA
GCGTGAGCTATGAGAAAGCGCCACGCTTCCCGAAGGGAGAAAGGCGGACAGGTATCCGGTAAGCGGCAGG
GTCGGAACAGGAGAGCGCACGAGGGAGCTTCCAGGGGGAAACGCCTGGTATCTTTATAGTCCTGTCGGGT
TTCGCCACCTCTGACTTGAGCGTCGATTTTTGTGATGCTCGTCAGGGGGGCGGAGCCTATGGAAAAACGC
CAGCAACGCGGCCTTTTTACGGTTCCTGGCCTTTTGCTGGCCTTTTGCTCACATGTTCTTTCCTGCGTTA
TCCCCTGATTCTGTGGATAACCGTATTACCGCCATGCAT
